>Addgene plasmid #138044 | MYMH 59 | addgene full sequence | sequence record 274873 | Addgene NGS Result
TTGGACTCCTGTTGATAGATCCAGTAATGACCTCAGAACTCCATCTGGATTTGTTCAGAACGCTCGGTTG
CCGCCGGGCGTTTTTTATTGGTGAGAATCCAGGGGTCCCCAATAATTACGATTTAAATTGGCGAAAATGA
GACGTTGATCGGCACGTAAGAGGTTCCAACTTTCACCATAATGAAATAAGATCACTACCGGGCGTATTTT
TTGAGTTATCGAGATTTTCAGGAGCTAAGGAAGCTAAAATGGAGAAAAAAATCACTGGATATACCACCGT
TGATATATCCCAATGGCATCGTAAAGAACATTTTGAGGCATTTCAGTCAGTTGCTCAATGTACCTATAAC
CAGACCGTTCAGCTGGATATTACGGCCTTTTTAAAGACCGTAAAGAAAAATAAGCACAAGTTTTATCCGG
CCTTTATTCACATTCTTGCCCGCCTGATGAATGCTCATCCGGAATTTCGTATGGCAATGAAAGACGGTGA
GCTGGTGATATGGGATAGTGTTCACCCTTGTTACACCGTTTTCCATGAGCAAACTGAAACGTTTTCATCG
CTCTGGAGTGAATACCACGACGATTTCCGGCAGTTTCTACACATATATTCGCAAGATGTGGCGTGTTACG
GTGAAAACCTGGCCTATTTCCCTAAAGGGTTTATTGAGAATATGTTTTTCGTCTCAGCCAATCCCTGGGT
GAGTTTCACCAGTTTTGATTTAAACGTGGCCAATATGGACAACTTCTTCGCCCCCGTTTTCACCATGGGC
AAATATTATACGCAAGGCGACAAGGTGCTGATGCCGCTGGCGATTCAGGTTCATCATGCCGTTTGTGATG
GCTTCCATGTCGGCAGAATGCTTAATGAATTACAACAGTACTGCGATGAGTGGCAGGGCGGGGCGTAATT
TGACTTTTGTCCTTTTCCGCTGCATAACCCTGCTTCGGGGTCATTATAGCGATTTTTTCGGTATATCCAT
CCTTTTTCGCACGATATACAGGATTTTGCCAAAGGGTTCGTGTAGACTTTCCTTGGTGTATCCAACGGCG
TCAGCCGGGCAGGATAGGTGAAGTAGGCCCACCCGCGAGCGGGTGTTCCTTCTTCACTGTCCCTTATTCG
CACCTGGCGGTGCTCAACGGGAATCCTGCTCTGCGAGGCTGGCCGTAGGCCGGCCCTACCGGCGCGGCAG
CGTTACCCGTGTCGGCGGCTCCAACGGCTCGCCATCGTCCAGAAAACACGGCTCATCGGGCATCGGCAGG
CGCTGCTGCCCGCGCCGTTCCCATTCCTCCGTTTCGGTCAAGGCTGGCAGGTCTGGTTCCATGCCCGGAA
TGCCGGGCTGGCTGGGCGGCTCCTCGCCGGGGCCGGTCGGTAGTTGCTGCTCGCCCGGATACAGGGTCGG
GATGCGGCGCAGGTCGCCATGCCCCAACAGCGATTCGTCCTGGTCGTCGTGATCAACCACCACGGCGGCA
CTGAACACCGACAGGCGCAACTGGTCGCGGGGCTGGCCCCACGCCACGCGGTCATTGACCACGTAGGCCG
ACACGGTGCCGGGGCCGTTGAGCTTCACGACGGAGATCCAGCGCTCGGCCACCAAGTCCTTGACTGCGTA
TTGGACCGTCCGCAAAGAACGTCCGATGAGCTTGGAAAGTGTCTTCTGGCTGACCACCACGGCGTTCTGG
TGGCCCATCTGCGCCACGAGGTGATGCAGCAGCATTGCCGCCGTGGGTTTCCTCGCAATAAGCCCGGCCC
ACGCCTCATGCGCTTTGCGTTCCGTTTGCACCCAGTGACCGGGCTTGTTCTTGGCTTGAATGCCGATTTC
TCTGGACTGCGTGGCCATGCTTATCTCCATGCGGTAGGGGTGCCGCACGGTTGCGGCACCATGCGCAATC
AGCTGCAACTTTTCGGCAGCGCGACAACAATTATGCGTTGCGTAAAAGTGGCAGTCAATTACAGATTTTC
TTTAACCTACGCAATGAGCTATTGCGGGGGGTGCCGCAATGAGCTGTTGCGTACCCCCCTTTTTTAAGTT
GTTGATTTTTAAGTCTTTCGCATTTCGCCCTATATCTAGTTCTTTGGTGCCCAAAGAAGGGCACCCCTGC
GGGGTTCCCCCACGCCTTCGGCGCGGCTCCCCCTCCGGCAAAAAGTGGCCCCTCCGGGGCTTGTTGATCG
ACTGCGCGGCCTTCGGCCTTGCCCAAGGTGGCGCTGCCCCCTTGGAACCCCCGCACTCGCCGCCGTGAGG
CTCGGGGGGCAGGCGGGCGGGCTTCGCCCTTCGACTGCCCCCACTCGCATAGGCTTGGGTCGTTCCAGGC
GCGTCAAGGCCAAGCCGCTGCGCGGTCGCTGCGCGAGCCTTGACCCGCCTTCCACTTGGTGTCCAACCGG
CAAGCGAAGCGCGCAGGCCGCAGGCCGGAGGCTTTTCCCCAGAGAAAATTAAAAAAATTGATGGGGCAAG
GCCGCAGGCCGCGCAGTTGGAGCCGGTGGGTATGTGGTCGAAGGCTGGGTAGCCGGTGGGCAATCCCTGT
GGTCAAGCTCGTGGGCAGGCGCAGCCTGTCCATCAGCTTGTCCAGCAGGGTTGTCCACGGGCCGAGCGAA
GCGAGCCAGCCGGTGGCCGCTCGCGGCCATCGTCCACATATCCACGGGCTGGCAAGGGAGCGCAGCGACC
GCGCAGGGCGAAGCCCGGAGAGCAAGCCCGTAGGGGGGGCGCGCCCAGCTGTCTAGGGCGGCGGATTTGT
CCTACTCAGGAGAGCGTTCACCGACAAACAACAGATAAAACGAAAGGCCCAGTCTTTCGACTGAGCCTTT
CGTTTTATTTGATGCCTTTAATTAAAGCGGATAACAATTTCACACAGGAGAATTCGCGGCCGCTTCTAGA
GAATTGTGAGCGGATAACAATTGACATTGTGAGCGGATAACAAGATACTGAGCACATACTAGAGAAAGAG
GAGCAATACTAGATGCGTAAAGGAGAAGAACTTTTCACTGGAGTTGTCCCAATTCTTGTTGAATTAGATG
GTGATGTTAATGGGCACAAATTTTCTGTCAGTGGAGAGGGTGAAGGTGATGCAACATACGGAAAACTTAC
CCTTAAATTTATTTGCACTACTGGAAAACTACCTGTTCCATGGCCAACACTTGTCACTACTTTCGGTTAT
GGTGTTCAATGCTTTGCGAGATACCCAGATCATATGAAACAGCATGACTTTTTCAAGAGTGCCATGCCCG
AAGGTTATGTACAGGAAAGAACTATATTTTTCAAAGATGACGGGAACTACAAGACACGTGCTGAAGTCAA
GTTTGAAGGTGATACCCTTGTTAATAGAATCGAGTTAAAAGGTATTGATTTTAAAGAAGATGGAAACATT
CTTGGACACAAATTGGAATACAACTATAACTCACACAATGTATACATCATGGCAGACAAACAAAAGAATG
GAATCAAAGTTAACTTCAAAATTAGACACAACATTGAAGATGGAAGCGTTCAACTAGCAGACCATTATCA
ACAAAATACTCCAATTGGCGATGGCCCTGTCCTTTTACCAGACAACCATTACCTGTCCACACAATCTGCC
CTTTCGAAAGATCCCAACGAAAAGAGAGACCACATGGTCCTTCTTGAGTTTGTAACAGCTGCTGGGATTA
CACATGGCATGGATGAACTATACAAATAATAATACTAGAGCCAGGCATCAAATAAAACGAAAGGCTCAGT
CGAAAGACTGGGCCTTTCGTTTTATCTGTTGTTTGTCGGTGAACGCTCTCTACTAGAGTCACACTGGCTC
ACCTTCGGGTGGGCCTTTCTGCGTTTATATACTAGTAGCGGCCGCTGCAGC
Features (pLannotate 1.2.2; 14 found; start..end, strand, type, name):
      4..98      +  terminator     lambda t0 terminator: transcription terminator from phage lambda
    146..248     +  promoter       cat promoter: promoter of the E. coli cat gene encoding chloramphenicol acetyltransferase
    249..905     +  CDS            cat: CAT_ECOLX - Experimental evidence at protein level: Swiss-Prot protein existence level 1. This enzyme is an effector of chloramphenicol resistance in bacteria. From Escherichia coli. This protein is used as a marker in many commonly used cloning vectors, such as pACYC184.
   1057..1165    +  oriT           oriT: incP origin of transfer
   1176..1838    -  CDS            pBBR1 Rep: replication protein for the broad-host-range plasmid pBBR1 from Bordetella bronchiseptica
   1839..2610    -  rep_origin     pBBR1 oriV: replication origin of the broad-host-range plasmid pBBR1 from Bordetella bronchiseptica; requires the pBBR1 Rep protein for replication
   2725..2811    -  terminator     rrnB T1 terminator: Escherichia coli rrnB; transcription terminator T1 from the E. coli rrnB gene
   2850..2871    +  misc_feature   BioBrick prefix: BioBrick prefix for parts that do not start with "ATG"
   2874..2890    +  protein_bind   lac operator: The lac repressor binds to the lac operator to inhibit transcription in E. coli. This inhibition can be relieved by adding lactose or isopropyl-β-D-thiogalactopyranoside (IPTG). lac repressor encoded by lacI
   2897..2913    +  protein_bind   lac operator: The lac repressor binds to the lac operator to inhibit transcription in E. coli. This inhibition can be relieved by adding lactose or isopropyl-β-D-thiogalactopyranoside (IPTG). lac repressor encoded by lacI
   2953..3666    +  CDS            hfriFP: hfriFP is a fluorescent protein published in 2013, derived from Herbaspirillum frisingense.
   3689..3760    +  terminator     rrnB T1 terminator: transcription terminator T1 from the E. coli rrnB gene
   3776..3803    +  terminator     T7Te terminator: phage T7 early transcription terminator
   3810..3830    +  misc_feature   BioBrick suffix: universal suffix for all parts
