[The description below was written by a language model from this plasmid's Addgene catalogue record and pLannotate feature annotations shown in this document.]
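Description:
MYMH 59 is a 3.8 kb bacterial expression plasmid built on pSEVA-331Bb, a BioBrick-compatible version of a SEVA broad-host-range vector. It replicates from the pBBR1 oriV with its cognate Rep protein, a system derived from Bordetella bronchiseptica that functions in many Gram-negative species, and it carries an incP oriT so that it can be mobilised by conjugation. Selection is by chloramphenicol, through the cat gene under its own promoter. The record lists it as high copy and propagated in DH5alpha. Lambda t0 and rrnB T1 terminators flank the backbone modules and insulate them from the cargo region.

The cargo sits between a BioBrick prefix and suffix and is catalogued as pSEVA-331Bb-10AC-GFP, a synthetic reporter cassette carrying one member of a series of ribosome binding site variants. The variant is defined by an altered RBS sequence recorded in the mutation field. Two lac operator sites are annotated just upstream of the reporter, which suggests a lac-regulated promoter, but no promoter is explicitly annotated or named, and no lacI gene appears in the feature table. The roughly 0.7 kb open reading frame is described by the depositor as GFP. The automated annotation instead labels it hfriFP, which is likely a similarity-based call rather than a contradiction, though the record does not resolve the discrepancy. Transcription ends at tandem rrnB T1 and T7Te terminators.

The depositor notes that this variant gives intermediate expression. The plasmid belongs to a toolkit for tuning gene expression in Acetobacteraceae, where fluorescence output serves to rank RBS strengths and guide the choice of translation initiation levels.
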