Addgene plasmid #138044: MYMH 59
Purpose: Encodes Ribosome Binding Site (RBS) variant using GFP as a reporter gene
Depositing lab: Meng How Tan. Depositing organization: Nanyang Technological University. Publication: An Expanded Synthetic Biology Toolkit for Gene Expression Control in Acetobacteraceae. Teh MY, Ooi KH, Danny Teo SX, Bin Mansoor ME, Shaun Lim WZ, Tan MH. ACS Synth Biol. 2019 Apr 19;8(4):708-723. doi: 10.1021/acssynbio.8b00168. Epub 2019 Mar 22. PubMed 30865830.
Backbone
  Vector backbone: pSEVA-331Bb
  Vector type: Bacterial Expression
Growth in bacteria
  Bacterial resistance: Chloramphenicol, 25 μg/mL
  Growth temperature: 37°C
  Growth strain: DH5alpha
  Copy number: High Copy
Gene/Insert
  Gene/Insert name: pSEVA-331Bb-10AC-GFP
  Species: Synthetic
  Mutation: AAA GAG GAG CAA
  Cloning method: Restriction Enzyme; 5′ cloning site Unknown (unknown if destroyed)
Terms and licenses: Academic/Nonprofit Terms; Industry Terms: Not Available to Industry
Depositor comments: Intermediate expression
How to cite: MYMH 59 was a gift from Meng How Tan (Addgene plasmid # 138044 ; http://n2t.net/addgene:138044 ; RRID:Addgene_138044)
